Addgene plasmid #105211: Gucy1b2-IRES-tauGFP-ACNF TV
Purpose: targeting vector to generate a Gucy1b2-IRES-tauGFP mouse strain.
Depositing lab: Peter Mombaerts. Depositing organization: Max Planck Research Unit for Neurogenetics. Publication: Trpc2-expressing sensory neurons in the mouse main olfactory epithelium of type B express the soluble guanylate cyclase Gucy1b2. Omura M, Mombaerts P. Mol Cell Neurosci. 2015 Mar;65:114-24. doi: 10.1016/j.mcn.2015.02.012. Epub 2015 Feb 19. PubMed 25701815.
Backbone
  Vector backbone: pBluescript-II-KS+
  Backbone size w/o insert (bp): 3000
  Modifications to backbone: PmeI and SgrAI recognition sites were generated between SacI and SacII. SacI and SacII sites were killed.
  Vector type: Mouse Targeting
  Selectable markers: Neomycin (select with G418)
Growth in bacteria
  Bacterial resistance: Ampicillin, 100 μg/mL
  Growth temperature: 37°C
  Growth strain: NEB Stable
  Copy number: High Copy
Gene/Insert
  Gene/Insert name: Gucy1b2-IRES-tauGFP-ACNF (alt name: Gucy1b2)
  Species: M. musculus (mouse)
  Entrez Gene: Gucy1b2 (a.k.a. B930025B03, GC-SB2)
  Cloning method: Restriction Enzyme; 5′ cloning site BamHI (not destroyed); 3′ cloning site EcoRV (not destroyed)
  Sequencing primers: 5′ M13-20; 3′ M13-Reverse
Terms and licenses: Academic/Nonprofit Terms; Industry Terms: Not Available to Industry
Depositor comments: Linearize the TV with PmeI for electroporation.
How to cite: Gucy1b2-IRES-tauGFP-ACNF TV was a gift from Peter Mombaerts (Addgene plasmid # 105211 ; http://n2t.net/addgene:105211 ; RRID:Addgene_105211)
