[The description below was written by a language model from this plasmid's Addgene catalogue record.]
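Description:
Gucy1b2-IRES-tauGFP-ACNF TV is a mouse gene-targeting vector built on a pBluescript-II-KS+ backbone (about 3 kb without insert) and intended for homologous recombination at the mouse Gucy1b2 locus, which encodes a soluble guanylate cyclase beta subunit. It is maintained in bacteria as a high-copy plasmid under ampicillin selection. The backbone was modified so that PmeI and SgrAI recognition sites replace the original SacI and SacII sites. The PmeI site is used to linearize the vector before electroporation into recipient cells. The insert was cloned between BamHI and EcoRV sites, both of which remain intact.

The payload is mouse Gucy1b2 genomic sequence carrying an IRES-tauGFP-ACNF cassette. The internal ribosome entry site allows a second open reading frame to be translated from the same transcript as the endogenous gene, so the reporter is produced in cells that express Gucy1b2 under its native regulation. TauGFP, a fusion of the microtubule-associated protein tau with GFP, is commonly used to label axons as well as cell bodies. ACNF is generally understood to be a self-excising neomycin selection cassette flanked by loxP sites, which removes itself in the male germline. The record confirms only that neomycin resistance (G418) is the selectable marker in mammalian cells. The lengths and boundaries of the homology arms and the exact insertion point within the locus are not stated, and no feature table was provided.

The stated purpose is to generate a Gucy1b2-IRES-tauGFP mouse strain. The associated work concerns Trpc2-expressing type B sensory neurons of the main olfactory epithelium that express Gucy1b2.
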