>Addgene plasmid #105211 | Gucy1b2-IRES-tauGFP-ACNF TV | depositor partial sequence | sequence record 199482 | insert, sequenced with M13-for primer
TAAACACCGGTGGCGGTGGCGGCCGCTCTAGAACTAGTGGATCCCATGCGAGCAGTGGGTATGAGGGTGA
CAGAAGCTCCTGTGAGATAGCTTGTGGGCAGACAGATAGCTGGGCCTCACCCTGAAGACAGTTCAGGAGG
TCTAGCATGGGGTCTGTGACTCTGAATTGATGGTTAGCTTTACCACGATTCTAATAAGCTGCTGGGTTCA
GGAGCCATCATAAAGACAGAGCAGTGGAATCCAGAATTACTAGGGGTGTGTTAGTCTGTCACAAGCATTT
GGTTTTGTTAGTCTGCAGAACCTACTTCACATAGTTGTTCTTAGGAATGCATCGAACAGGAGTCAGTCCC
GTGACTCCAGACGTTTATATGACAGCCACTATTTGCCCAGGGCTCATTTGGAAATAAATGTGTAGTTATG
CACACAACTGTAATAGTGCATACAGTTCTACTTATGTTTAGTAGCTTACAGAAAAAGACCTTCTGTATGT
AGTGTGTGTCTTAGTTACTTTTCTGTGGTTGTGATTAAACACCGGGACTTACAAAAGAAGAGTTTCTTTT
GGCTAATGGCTCCATAGTGATGAGAATCCGGAATGGCAGAGTAGAGACGGGTGGCACTCAGAATGCATAT
GCATGCCAGCTGGAGTAGGAAGCTGAAGGCTTAATTGTAATCCTCAAACACAAAGCAGAGGACCTGAACT
AAAAATGGTGTGAGTCTCTAAACTCTCAAAGAGCACATACCAGTCACATACTTTCTCCAGCAAGCAAGCC
CTTGCCTACCCAAACAGCACCAGCAACTGGAGGCCATGTATCCGAATACATGAGCTGACTGGAGACATGC
TCAGTCAAACCACCACAGAGAGCATGAGATGAGCAGAACAAGAAAGGATCTATGTAGGCGT
