>Addgene plasmid #105211 | Gucy1b2-IRES-tauGFP-ACNF TV | depositor partial sequence | sequence record 199718 | insert: sequenced with M31-rev primer
AAGCTGGGTACCGGGCCCCCCCTCGAGGTCGACGGTATCGATAAGCTTGATATCCACTGGCGTCCACTGA
AAGAGAAAATCAATTTTCTTCTGCAGAGTGTCATTGAATACCAACCACATTCTAGAGAAGGTCCCATGTC
CATACAAAATGGACTCCATATTTTTGTGTGTCTAGTTTGGTTGGTTGGTTTTGTTTGTGTGTGTGTGTGT
GTGTGTGTGTGGTTTTTTT
