>Addgene plasmid #105211 | Gucy1b2-IRES-tauGFP-ACNF TV | depositor partial sequence | sequence record 199763 | insert: sequenced with T3 primer
GTATCGATAAGCTTGATATCCACTGGCGTCCACTGAAAGAGAAAATCAATTTTCTTCTGCAGAGTGTCAT
TGAATACCAACCACATTCTAGAGAAGGTCCCATGTCCATACAAAATGGACTCCATATTTTTGTGTGTCTA
GTTTGGTTGGTTGGTTTTGTTTGTGTGTGTGTGTGTGTGTGTGTGTGGTTTTTTTTTTTTTTTTTTTTTT
TTTGAAGGTTGGGGATATTTTTCTTCCTGGTTTTATGTTTTAGTTTGATTTTCAGTTTC
