>Addgene plasmid #105211 | Gucy1b2-IRES-tauGFP-ACNF TV | addgene partial sequence | sequence record 203207 | Addgene Partial NGS Result
GAAGGTTGGGGATATTTTTCTTCCTGGTTTTATGTTTTAGTTTGATTTTCAGTTTCAGTGTGTGTTTGCG
TGCGCGCGCTCGTGTGTGGACACAGAGGACTTTTGGAAACTGGTTCCCCCCTTCTACTATGTTGGCCCTG
GAAATCAAACTCAGGTTATCAGACTTGACACCCAGGGCCTTTACCTGCTGACCTAAGTCACCAACCTTCA
TAATAACCCTAATAGTAACCCTAATAAAATAAACACATAACATACAAGGAAGTGGATGGCTTGAACAGAG
GAAAAAAATAATTCCAAGTCATAATGTATTTTTCCTCTCATAGTGATCCCAGTTCCAGGGATCTATTGAC
CCATCACAGTATGTAGTGGCAAAAGTTTATTCATATAAACTGCTTGAAGTTATTATGCAAGACTGCAGTC
TACAGAGTTCATTAATGAGGAGCTAAATCCTGATGTGTCAGAAAAATGTCTTCAAGTTGTCTAAATTATA
TCATTTGCTACCTTAAATTCAGTGGCTAGAACCACAGTGCATAATTCTCTTCTCGCTCTGTAGGCTGATT
AGGCTTAGCTGGGAGTTCCCAGGTAGAATTTATGTGTGGTTATAACCATGTTGGCTGGGCTAGAGTCCTC
TGGAGGCTCTCCCCCTTTGTTTCTGAGTATTTCATGTTGGCCCCACTACAAAAGTAGCTAGAAACTGGCT
AGGGGTCTCTCACCATGAGTTCTCTAACCTTGTACTTCTAGATGGTTAGACTTTGTGTGTTGGGTGTGTG
GAAGGGGATGTTACACATGTGGATGTGTGGTCGATGTACATGTGTGTGGGGCCATAGGCCAGAGGAGGGT
GTTGGGTGCTCTAATGAGTCATTCTCCACCTGGAGCTAGGCTGGGAGGTAAATCAGAAGAAGGTGGAAGG
AACACAAAAAAACCAGCTAGAATGCCACAATAATAGCCCTAAGGATACAGTAGTGGCACACACACCTTGG
TTGTAACCAACAACTCTCTAAGTTGGATTTAAGACCCACTCAACAGGAGGGAAGCCATGCCTGGTAGTGG
TAACCTAGCTAACTACTCAGTGCTAGCGAAATCTTGGTTCTTGGAGGAAACTCTACAACCACTAATTTAC
TAAACCAGCATGATTCAAAACAACAATCTATAGACATATGTATACTTACAGGTAAGTTAGTGTTGCTATA
CTCCTTATCAGGGACATTTCTCTTTGCAACAGATGGAGCCCACTAAAAAACCCCATAAATCAGAATTCTG
GAGCCAAATCGCAAAGGATGCATCTATAAAACACTCCCCACCTACAGCTCAGGGAACACTGCAGAAGCTG
GGGTGGAAAGACTGTAAGAGCCAGAGGAACAGGGAGTTTTCTGTGAGACTGTGTTTCCTAGTAACATAAG
AAGCCACACCCATAAAGTCTTACCAACATACCTGCCCAAATGAGAGCCCAACAAGTTATAGTATATAGGG
GCATCATCCCTGAGGCCTAGTAAGACACTAAGAATATTTTAAAACAGGTGATGCTGGCATCGTACAATAA
TGCCTTGAGATGGGCACATTCAGTCGAGATGGGAAAGGTACACGTGCAGTGTCCAGCTTCCCATCACTAA
TGACACTGACAATGGTGAGGCTCTGAATGGCCTCCACTGTCTCTCTACTTAGCACAGAGGAAAACACATG
AGGACGGGGAGATTATGACTGCATACTGTTTATTTACCACTTGCAAATCTGTTTTGTTCCTAATGTGTCC
AGTTTTGGTAGATTTATACAATGTCTCTAAAACAGGGCTTCACAGTCTTTCAAAATTGGCATTTGTAGCT
TTGCAAAGGGAGTAAGAGCCCTGCGTAAACCTGCTTAATTTGTTTATCATATGCTGAGTTTAAAAATTAC
TTTTGGGATAGAGTGGGGGGTGAATATGACCAAGACATATTTTATACATGTATGAAATTCTCAAAGGATA
AATACAAATATTGTATTTTTAGAATCATTTTTTCTGAGAGTTACAGAATCCCCTATATTTTTCTGTTCTA
AACTGCCACAGCTGTGCATAATCTAAAACCACAGCTCAGGGATCTGGGGGAGACTCCAGGGTCTGCTGGA
GTCAAAGGGTCAAAAAACCTCTAAGTATTTGCTCCACAGCCAACAGGAGCCCTGACTAGACCTGGGGACA
CCGTAGCCTGTGGTAAACTATAAATGTATGCTGGAACACTTAAAGCTGGGACTTCATGTTTCAGTCTCTT
TTAATAGCTGGACGTCTCCAGTGAAAAATCACACTGTAACTTTTCTTTAGGTCTCTCCTGTTCTGTTCTT
GACAGCACATATCTGACTGGAGCTGCTGTGTCAGGAGTACAGTCTCTGCTTCCAACACAGAGACGGCTCT
AGCCAATGGCTGAGAGCTAAGATCAGAGTTGGGGTAGGGTGGGTCTGAAGGCCAAGTCCTAGGTCTGTAC
CTCAGTTTCCTGTCTGCGCAGTGTGGCTAAAAACCATACCTGTGTAATGCTCAAAGGACTTCAGCTGGGT
ACCACAATGGTCCTGCTATATATGTGAACCCAAGTTCCTGGGTAGATGCTGATGGCTTAGATAGGCCACT
AAGATCTAAGAGAGTGCCATCATTAGACCCCACTGAATGCAGACATGGAACTGCTGTCATTTCCTCCTCA
CCTCACATCAAGTTGAACCCCTGAGGGGAAAGAATTCAGAATCCTCTGAAAATTTTCGGACTGCACCATG
CAGAAACTCAGAGCAGTTTCTCTTTGGGAGACAGAGTCTCTCAAGCCACCTTTAAAGAATGATTCAGCCA
GTTGGTTGACATATCATTATCACATTTTGAAGTTAACACAGCCCCAGAGTCTATGAATGCTCACCCCACA
GTTAATTATTCTTGAGTTTTTCTGTGCTCTCAAAACATATTCTACTTATGTAATGATCCCTCGGGGGAGC
ACCAGGTGCCTTTGTCCCACAGACAGGGCCAGCTGTGTAAAACCTCTGCATCTGTCAGGTTTCTCTATGT
GGCACATAATTGCCTGATTTCCATCTGAAAGTGCAGCACTGACATTAAAGCCACATAGAACCCACCATTG
ATAACAATGGCTTCCCGACACCTAGAAGAAGCATGGGGGGTGGGGGGGCAAATAAACATGCTCCCCAAAT
GAGCGCTTGCCTTCACAGGGGCTGGGTCTGAATGTACAGCTGCAGATGAAGAGAACAAACCAAGAGGAAT
AAAGGAAATGAAAGCTACAGATTAGCATTCGGCTGTCTCAGCCAGATGGTCTTCTGGGGAGAGCGGTCCT
CCGCTTGCTTTCTTCAGTCTCCAGGCTAGCACACAGCACCCACTCTCTGCAGGGGCAGCAGTGATCTCAC
CCCTCAGCCAGGCAACCCAGTGAATCACTCACTCTTTCTTTCTCACACAACTGTGAGCCAATGAAAACTT
GAAAGTGAAAGAAAGACTAAGAAGGGATTGGGGGGTGGGGGGGCGGGGAAGCCAGGCATCTGTGATGAAT
GAAAAAGTCTTAGCCTAGGAGAGGGCTAAGATACCAAGACTGAGGGAAGTGTCGGGAAGCATCAGCTAAG
GAAGAAGAGAGCCACTGAAAGAGAAAGCTGTAGACACCCCTCCTCCTCAGCGCCCAGAAGCATTGCCTCC
AGCATCCAGGATTGCCATGGTATTCAGGACCTTGGGGTCCTGGCTTTTACAAGCTTGGGCTTGAGGTCTG
TGCTCCCAAGGTAAAGAAAGCAGTGGCCTCTTCTCAACTTATTTAGAAACTGTCGCCTCCCTCCATGGCT
AGACGCCAATGAGTCTGCCAGTCATTGGTCTGAGGACCAGCCATCTGCCACCATCTGGATAGACCGTGCC
TGGGCCAGGTGCCCTGAAATGGAAGAAGCTAGGTGGGGCAGAGGCAAGGGAGGGGGAGGGGCAGGAGCAA
GGCAGGGTTATGGGGTAAACTGAGCCTGCAAAGCTGTAGTTGTAGAGGGCAGTTCCCTGGAATGCTCTAC
TCTGAAAAGGGCTCTACCGACAGTCACCACCAAGCCAAGTGTTCACTGCTCATGAGCAAGCCTCGTATTT
GAGTGGCAGCCCAGGTCTGCTGCTGGCCATGAGACAGACCACCAGATGGTGTGTGCCAGGGCATAGATGT
TCTATGAGCTAATCGATCCAGTAGGAGTTAATACATCTAACTTGGGTCCAAGGGCCTCAATTCACAGAAG
ATTCCAGAACAAGTGAAGGTGCATTTTGAGGTTTTAGAGGCCCTGTGAGCAAGCACTTTAGCAGCTCGCC
AAACTTCCCAAGTGTGGTGGTTTGGATGAGAATGGTCAACCTTCCCCACTGTGATGGACTCTGAGCTCTC
TGGAACTGTAAGCACAAATAAAACCTTCCTTCTATGAGTTGCCTCATAGAAGTAACAGAAGTAGCATAAG
TAACATAGCAATAGAAAAGTAACAAACACTTCCGAATACCAGGAGATTGTCTGTAGCAGTGTTTAATAGA
ATAAATGTCAGCTGCAGGGTGGTACCTATCACAGGATTGTCTTTCTTTTACAGCTGGAAATGATTATTTA
AATCAAAATAAATGTGGAACAAAAATTGTCCTTGTTTTTGGCCTGGACTATGGTACCTGTCGCACAATTC
TGACAGTTCTAAATATAATGTTCAATGAAGTAGCATATTGTACTGTGACCCCAGCCAAACAAGCTTGCAA
CAAAATAATCCAAGATCCCGGGCTCTGGTGTTTCTCCTTCCAAACTTAACTGAAAAGGCTTCCCACCAAA
TGACCAATTTGGTCTTGGTCTCCCAGGTAATGCCACGTCCTCAGAGTGGTCGTTCTAGCTAGGGCTTTCA
CTCAAGACATGGCTAGAGAGTTTCAAAGGAAAGTAGATGGAGACAGCAATGAGCTATGAATTCTGCTGTC
TTTCCTTCCCCTCACTTAAACAGGGAGATGCCACACTTAGGATCAGTTTTTTGTTTGTTTGTTTGTTTGT
TTGTTTTGTTTTGTTTTGTTTTTCGAGACAGGGTTTCTCTGTGTAGCCCTGGCTGTCCTGGAACTCACTC
TGTAGACCAGGCTGGCCTCGAACTCAGAAATCTGCCTGCCTCTGCCTCCCAAGTGCTAGGATTAAAGGCA
TGCGCCACCACGCCCGGCTTAGGATCAGTTTTTAAATGCCCCAAAAGGCAGGTTATCTGATTATCCCTAA
CATTGTTGACTTGATGGCACTTCCAACATAGAGTGGGGATTCCAACGTGACTCTGTATGTCTCCTGGGTC
CACTCCTCCAAACTGCCCTCTCTCTCTTTCTCTCTCTCTCCTTCTCTCTCCCTCTCTCTCCCTCTCTCTC
TCTCTCTCTCTGGTGTAACCAAGAGTCAGGCTGTTTCCCAGCAGTACGGACTCAGACTGTTAACTCTGCC
GTGCTCCCATTTCCTGGTCCATCAAGATGAATCTAGATGGGCTGTCAAACAGGGTTATCTCTAGTAATTA
GGGTGCAAGCAACATCTGCATGCAGGGCCAGTGCCTGGTGCGCAGTTGATGCATACATAGTGTTACCAAC
CACTGCTACCATGAGCACTGTTGTCATCTTAACTTCATGGAATTCTCACAAAGCCTGTTAAGTTGGACTG
GGGGAGAGACTTAGTGTGGGTAAAATTCTTGTTGTGGGTATAGGGACCATGTGAAATCAGGACGCCTGTA
ACTCCAGTTTGGGAGCTGAGACAGGTGGATGCTGGAAGGGGTACCTGACCAGTGTAGCCAAACCAGCAAA
CTCCAGATTCAGTGAGAGATCTTGCCTCAGAACATGAAGTGGGAAGTGATAGGGGGAGACACACAAAGTC
AAGACCTGAGCACAACTGCACATGTCCCCCGCCACGTCCAGGACCTGGGTGTTGGGCAGGACTTGGCCTT
GGCTCTATTCTTTCCCAAATCTGCCCTTTGGCTGTTTTCAGTTTGTTTTGTTTTGTTTGTTTGTTTGTTT
TTCTTTTCATTTTACTTTTCAGAAAAAGATCTCCTGGGAAATGTGGCTTTCGTTCTGTTGCTTTCCAGAA
TTCCCAGGACTGGGAAGGGAAAATGGCTACATTTCACGCTGCTGGCCCAGTGCCTTCCACAGCACAGCTG
TCATAGGGGTACCATAAACCACAGGGTCTGGGTCTCTAACCCCTCCTTCTCTCTCCTCCCACTACCAGTT
AAACGGCACACTGGAGCCCAAAGTCAGGGTGTCCTGTGAAAGTGGACCCAGGGCACCTCTCCAGAGGCAA
GGGTTGGGAAGTGGTGGAGCTGAGAGCAAGCAAACAGAAACAGACCCACCGGCAAAGCCGACATCTAGAA
CAAACACAGCCCAAGTCAGCTGAAGATTGGCCATGAACCATCACTGCAAAGCATTTTCCAAACCTCCAGG
CTTGTGTTTCATTCCTAATTATTTATTCTCAAAGGGGTCCTGAGGAAGATATGGAAAGGACCACATTTTG
AACTTCTGCATTTTTTTACAAGTCAATGTTCTTTCCTGCCATGAATATAGGAAATGGATCCCAGGGCTTC
ATTTTCTCCCTTGAGGCGCGCCGGTACCTTAATTAAGAATTCGGATCCGATTCGAGCTCGCGAAAGCTTA
TAACTTCGTATAGCATACATTATACGAAGTTATGGATCTCCATGGGCCAGGCAAATATCCCTTACCAGCC
TCACAGAGACCTCCCCCACCCCCCGCAACCCTAGAGTTCTTTTACTAGTGAGGGACAAGTGGACAATGGT
GCTGTTGTGGGCCCCACCCTGTGTCCCCTGTGCCCACAGTGGTCACTCTGCTTGGCAGGCAGGTGTTGCA
GGCTGGCTGCTCCAGGCCCTGGCAGGAGGTACTGAAGGACCTGGTAGGCTCAGATGCCCTGGATGCCAAG
GCACTGCTGGAGTACTTCCAACCGGTCAGCCAGTGGCTGGAAGAGCAGAATCAGCGGAATGGCGAAGTCC
TAGGCTGGCCAGAGAATCAGTGGCGTCCACCGTTACCCGACAACTATCCAGAGGGCATTGGTAAAGCTCT
GAGTGAGGGTGGACTGGGACCAAGAGAAGTCCTGGCCTCTGGCCTCTGGCTTCTGGGTCAAAGCCTCAGC
ATCCTGGTCACTTTGCTGCCAGCTGAGCCCCAGTGTCCTTTGCTTCAGTGCCAAGCCACCCCTGGGCTCA
TCCTCAGGGCCCTAAGCAGAAATGGGTATGTCTTTCTCTCAGGGTCCTAGAGACAGTGTGCCCAAGCCTG
AGGGCCCTTGGGGTCAGGCTGGCTGGCACATTGCTCTATGAGGTCACACTGCAGGCTTGGCTCTTATTGG
CCGGTGATGGGAGCTTCAGGGCTCTGCTTTCCTGCGGCCATGCCCAAGAAGAAGAGGAAGGTGTCCAATT
TACTGACCGTACACCAAAATTTGCCTGCATTACCGGTCGATGCAACGAGTGATGAGGTTCGCAAGAACCT
GATGGACATGTTCAGGGATCGCCAGGCGTTTTCTGAGCATACCTGGAAAATGCTTCTGTCCGTTTGCCGG
TCGTGGGCGGCATGGTGCAAGTTGAATAACCGGAAATGGTTTCCCGCAGAACCTGAAGATGTTCGCGATT
ATCTTCTATATCTTCAGGCGCGCGGTCTGGCAGTAAAAACTATCCAGCAACATTTGGGCCAGCTAAACAT
GCTTCATCGTCGGTCCGGGCTGCCACGACCAAGTGACAGCAATGCTGTTTCACTGGTTATGCGGCGGATC
CGAAAAGAAAACGTTGATGCCGGTGAACGTGCAAAACAGGCTCTAGCGTTCGAACGCACTGATTTCGACC
AGGTTCGTTCACTCATGGAAAATAGCGATCGCTGCCAGGATATACGTAATCTGGCATTTCTGGGGATTGC
TTATAACACCCTGTTACGTATAGCCGAAATTGCCAGGATCAGGGTTAAAGATATCTCACGTACTGACGGT
GGGAGAATGTTAATCCATATTGGCAGAACGAAAACGCTGGTTAGCACCGCAGGTGTAGAGAAGGCACTTA
GCCTGGGGGTAACTAAACTGGTCGAGCGATGGATTTCCGTCTCTGGTGTAGCTGATGATCCGAATAACTA
CCTGTTTTGCCGGGTCAGAAAAAATGGTGTTGCCGCGCCATCTGCCACCAGCCAGCTATCAACTCGCGCC
CTGGAAGGGATTTTTGAAGCAACTCATCGATTGATTTACGGCGCTAAGGTAAATATAAAATTTTTAAGTG
TATAATGTGTTAAACTACTGATTCTAATTGTTTGTGTATTTTAGGATGACTCTGGTCAGAGATACCTGGC
CTGGTCTGGACACAGTGCCCGTGTCGGAGCCGCGCGAGATATGGCCCGCGCTGGAGTTTCAATACCGGAG
ATCATGCAAGCTGGTGGCTGGACCAATGTAAATATTGTCATGAACTATATCCGTAACCTGGATAGTGAAA
CAGGGGCAATGGTGCGCCTGCTGGAAGATGGCGATTAGCCATTAACGCGTAAATGATTGCTATAATTATT
TGATATTTATGGTGACATATGAGAAAGGATTTCAACATCGACGGAAAATATGTAGTGCTGTCTGTAAGCA
CTAATATTCAGTCGCCAGCCGTCATTGTCACTGTAAAGCTGAGCGGCAATAAAAAGACAGAATAAAACGC
ACGGGTGTTGGGTCGTTTGTTCGGTCGAGCTCGCGAAAGCTTGGGCTGAACATCGAGCGCCAGGGCTCCG
TAAAGCTACTAGAGCACAGGCGGTGCCCCAACGTCCTGGGGCCTCTCCACTAATAACGGCTACTTCCAAT
TGATTGGACGCGCCATCTTGCCTGCCTTATGCATATTCAGCGGTGAACTGAATATTCATGAACGAGGCCC
GTCCCGTCCCTCCCTCCTTCCCCCCACCCCCGGAACCCGCTCCGGAGGACCCGAAGGGCCCCGCCTTCAT
TACCGATGCGTAGGACAAACCATTTTCCCGATGTGTGTGGGGGGATACTAATGAGAGACTTTAGCTGAAA
ATGAGCCTGAACTCCGAAGCTGAGTAAAAATGGCCTAACTTTATCCTCCGTTCTGTAAGTCCTCGGTTTG
AGTGCACGGGAAACCCGAAAGGAGGACGACAGGACCAGGAACATTCTCCTCCTCCTGTCGCGTCAGAAAG
AACACCCAACCAGGGAGCCGGAGCCCTAGCGTCAACAACTCCGCCGCGCGCGCTCCGTGTAGGCCGGTGC
GGGCGGCCCCGTAGCGCAAGGGAGGGCGGGAAAGGAAGGGGCGGGACACAAGGGCGAATCTATAAAGGGC
GTCACTCAGCCAGTTCTCTCCTCAGAAGCGCCGAGAGCGCGACCGGGACGGTTGGAGAAGAAGGTGGCTC
CCGGAAGGGGGAGAGACAAACTGCCGTAACCTCTGCCGTTCAGGATCCGTGCAGCCAATATGGGATCGGC
CATTGAACAAGATGGATTGCACGCAGGTTCTCCGGCCGCTTGGGTGGAGAGGCTATTCGGCTATGACTGG
GCACAACAGACAATCGGCTGCTCTGATGCCGCCGTGTTCCGGCTGTCAGCGCAGGGGCGCCCGGTTCTTT
TTGTCAAGACCGACCTGTCCGGTGCCCTGAATGAACTGCAGGACGAGGCAGCGCGGCTATCGTGGCTGGC
CACGACGGGCGTTCCTTGCGCAGCTGTGCTCGACGTTGTCACTGAAGCGGGAAGGGACTGGCTGCTATTG
GGCGAAGTGCCGGGGCAGGATCTCCTGTCATCTCACCTTGCTCCTGCCGAGAAAGTATCCATCATGGCTG
ATGCAATGCGGCGGCTGCATACGCTTGATCCGGCTACCTGCCCATTCGACCACCAAGCGAAACATCGCAT
CGAGCGAGCACGTACTCGGATGGAAGCCGGTCTTGTCGATCAGGATGATCTGGACGAAGAGCATCAGGGG
CTCGCGCCAGCCGAACTGTTCGCCAGGCTCAAGGCGCGCATGCCCGACGGCGAGGATCTCGTCGTGACCC
ATGGCGATGCCTGCTTGCCGAATATCATGGTGGAAAATGGCCGCTTTTCTGGATTCATCGACTGTGGCCG
GCTGGGTGTGGCGGACCGCTATCAGGACATAGCGTTGGCTACCCGTGATATTGCTGAAGAGCTTGGCGGC
GAATGGGCTGACCGCTTCCTCGTGCTTTACGGTATCGCCGCTCCCGATTCGCAGCGCATCGCCTTCTATC
GCCTTCTTGACGAGTTCTTCTGAGGGGATCGGCAATAAAAAGACAGAATAAAACGCACGGGTGTTGGGTC
GTTTGTTCGGATCGATCCGTCGATCGACAGATCCATAACTTCGTATAGCATACATTATACGAAGTTATGA
ATTCATCGATATCTAGATCTCGAATCTCTAGAGTCGCGGCCGCTTTACTTGTACAGCTCGTCCATGCCGA
GAGTGATCCCGGCGGCGGTCACGAACTCCAGCAGGACCATGTGATCGCGCTTCTCGTTGGGGTCTTTGCT
CAGGGCGGACTGGGTGCTCAGGTAGTGGTTGTCGGGCAGCAGCACGGGGCCGTCGCCGATGGGGGTGTTC
TGCTGGTAGTGGTCGGCGAGCTGCACGCTGCCGTCCTCGATGTTGTGGCGGATCTTGAAGTTCACCTTGA
TGCCGTTCTTCTGCTTGTCGGCCATGATATAGACGTTGTGGCTGTTGTAGTTGTACTCCAGCTTGTGCCC
CAGGATGTTGCCGTCCTCCTTGAAGTCGATGCCCTTCAGCTCGATGCGGTTCACCAGGGTGTCGCCCTCG
AACTTCACCTCGGCGCGGGTCTTGTAGTTGCCGTCGTCCTTGAAGAAGATGGTGCGCTCCTGGACGTAGC
CTTCGGGCATGGCGGACTTGAAGAAGTCGTGCTGCTTCATGTGGTCGGGGTAGCGGCTGAAGCACTGCAC
GCCGTAGGTCAGGGTGGTCACGAGGGTGGGCCAGGGCACGGGCAGCTTGCCGGTGGTGCAGATGAACTTC
AGGGTCAGCTTGCCGTAGGTGGCATCGCCCTCGCCCTCGCCGGACACGCTGAACTTGTGGCCGTTTACGT
CGCCGTCCAGCTCGACCAGGATGGGCACCACCCCGGTGAACAGCTCCTCGCCCTTGCTCACCATGGTGGC
GACCGGTGGATCCCCGGACACGATCTCCGCCCCGTGGTCGGTCTTGGCTTTGGCGTTCTCGCGGAAGGTC
AGCTTGTGGGTTTCGATCTTTTTATTCCCTCCGCCAGGGACGTGTGTGATGTTGTCCAGGGACCCAATCT
TCGACTGGACTCTATCCTTGAAGTCCAGCTTCTCAGATTTCACTTCCACTTGGCCACCTCCTGGCTTATG
[153 nt withheld, positions 11271-11423]
AATTATCTGCACCTTGCCACCTCCTGGCTGGTGCTTCAGGTTTTCCGTGGAGCCGATTTTGGACTTGACG
TTCTTCAGGTCTGGCATGGGCCCGGGAGCGGCCTGCAGGCGGCTCTTGGCTGCAGACGGCGACTTGGGGG
GAGTGCGGACCACCGCCACCTTCTTGGGCTCCCGGGTGGGCGGGGTCGGCAGGGAGGGTGTGCGGGAGCG
GCTGCCCGGAGTGCCTGGGGAGCCGGGGCTGCTGTAGCCGCTGCGGTCCCCGGATTTCCCAGATTCACCT
GGCGAGGTCTTCGGGGTGGGAGTGGTTTTTGCTGGAATCCGGGTGGCGTTGGCCTGGCCTTTCTGGCCTG
GAGGGGCTGCTCCCCGGGGTGTGGCAATCTTCGTTCCAGGCTTACCATCCGCCCCCTTGGTTTTTTTGTC
ATCGGGTCCAGTCCCATCTTTGCCTTTACTGACCATGCGAGCTTGGGTCACGTGTCCGGCAGCTTGGTCT
TCCAGGTTGGACGTGTCGCCAATGCCTGCTTCTTCAGCTGCGGTTCCTTCTGGGATCTCCGCGGGGGCCT
GAGCGGCCGCCTGCTCACCGGGGGCTCCCTCATCCACTAAGGGTGCTGTCGCATCTTCCGCCGTCGGAGT
GCTCTTAGCATCAGAGGTTTCAGAGCCTGGTTCCTCAGATCCATCATCGGCCGGGGTCTGCAGGGGAGAC
TCTTTCAGGCCGGGGTCCATGTCACCCTCCTGGTCTTGCAGGGTGTAGTCCCCCTGAGCATGATCTTCCA
TCACGTCGAACTCCTGGCGGGGCTCAGCCATGGTTGTGGCCATATTATCATCGTGTTTTTCAAAGGAAAA
CCACGTCCCCGTGGTTCGGGGGGCCTAGACGTTTTTTTAACCTCGACTAAACACATGTAAAGCATGTGCA
CCGAGGCCCCAGATCAGATCCCATACAATGGGGTACCTTCTGGGCATCCTTCAGCCCCTTGTTGAATACG
CTTAGGAGAGCCATTTGACTCTTTCCACAACTATCCAACTCACAACGTGGCACTGGGGTTGTGCCGCCTT
TGCAGGTGTATCTTATACACGTGGCTTTTGGCCGCAGAGGCACCTGTCGCCAGGTGGGGGGTTCCGCTGC
CTGCAAAGGGTCGCTACAGACGTTGTTTGTCTTCAAGAAGCTTCCAGAGGAACTGCTTCCTTCACGACAT
TCAACAGACCTTGCATTCCTTTGGCGAGAGGGGAAAGACCCCTAGGAATGCTCGTCAAGAAGACAGGGCC
AGGTTTCCGGGCCCTCACATTGCCAAAAGACGGCAATATGGTGGAAAATAACATATAGACAAACGCACAC
CGGCCTTATTCCAAGCGGCTTCGGCCAGTAACGTTAGGGGGGGGGG
