>Addgene plasmid #105211 | Gucy1b2-IRES-tauGFP-ACNF TV | addgene partial sequence | sequence record 203208 | Addgene Partial NGS Result
GTACTCAACCAAGTCATTCTGAGAATAGTGTATGCGGCGACCGAGTTGCTCTTGCCCGGCGTCAATACGG
GATAATACCGCGCCACATAGCAGAACTTTAAAAGTGCTCATCATTGGAAAACGTTCTTCGGGGCGAAAAC
TCTCAAGGATCTTACCGCTGTTGAGATCCAGTTCGATGTAACCCACTCGTGCACCCAACTGATCTTCAGC
ATCTTTTACTTTCACCAGCGTTTCTGGGTGAGCAAAAACAGGAAGGCAAAATGCCGCAAAAAAGGGAATA
AGGGCGACACGGAAATGTTGAATACTCATACTCTTCCTTTTTCAATATTATTGAAGCATTTATCAGGGTT
ATTGTCTCATGAGCGGATACATATTTGAATGTATTTAGAAAAATAAACAAATAGGGGTTCCGCGCACATT
TCCCCGAAAAGTGCCACCTAAATTGTAAGCGTTAATATTTTGTTAAAATTCGCGTTAAATTTTTGTTAAA
TCAGCTCATTTTTTAACCAATAGGCCGAAATCGGCAAAATCCCTTATAAATCAAAAGAATAGACCGAGAT
AGGGT
[37 nt withheld, positions 566-602]
AAAGAACGTGGACTCCAACGTCAAAGG
[49 nt withheld, positions 630-678]
T
[91 nt withheld, positions 680-770]
G
[124 nt withheld, positions 772-895]
CCCATTCGCCATTCAGGCTGCGCAACTGTTGGGAAGGGCGATCGGTGCGGGCCTCTTCGCTATTACGCCA
GCTGGCGAAAGGGGGATGTGCTGCAAGGCGATTAAGTTGGGTAACGCCAGGGTTTTCCCAGTCACGACGT
TGTAAAACGACGGCCAGTGAGCGCGCGTAATACGACTCACTATAGGGCGAATTGGAGCTGTTTAAACACC
GGTGGCGGTGGCGGCCGCTCTAGAACTAGTGGATCCCATGCGAGCAGTGGGTATGAGGGTGACAGAAGCT
CCTGTGAGATAGCTTGTGGGCAGACAGATAGCTGGGCCTCACCCTGAAGACAGTTCAGGAGGTCTAGCAT
GGGGTCTGTGACTCTGAATTGATGGTTAGCTTTACCACGATTCTAATAAGCTGCTGGGTTCAGGAGCCAT
CATAAAGACAGAGCAGTGGAATCCAGAATTACTAGGGGTGTGTTAGTCTGTCACAAGCATTTGGTTTTGT
TAGTCTGCAGAACCTACTTCACATAGTTGTTCTTAGGAATGCATCGAACAGGAGTCAGTCCCGTGACTCC
AGACGTTTATATGACAGCCACTATTTGCCCAGGGCTCATTTGGAAATAAATGTGTAGTTATGCACACAAC
TGTAATAGTGCATACAGTTCTACTTATGTTTAGTAGCTTACAGAAAAAGACCTTCTGTATGTAGTGTGTG
TCTTAGTTACTTTTCTGTGGTTGTGATTAAACACCGGGACTTACAAAAGAAGAGTTTCTTTTGGCTAATG
GCTCCATAGTGATGAGAATCCGGAATGGCAGAGTAGAGACGGGTGGCACTCAGAATGCATATGCATGCCA
GCTGGAGTAGGAAGCTGAAGGCTTAATTGTAATCCTCAAACACAAAGCAGAGGACCTGAACTAAAAATGG
TGTGAGTCTCTAAACTCTCAAAGAGCACATACCAGTCACATACTTTCTCCAGCAAGCAAGCCCTTGCCTA
CCCAAACAGCACCAGCAACTGGAGGCCATGTATCCGAATACATGAGCTGACTGGAGACATGCTCAGTCAA
ACCACCACAGAGAGCATGAGATGAGCAGAACAAGAAAGGATCTATGTAGGCGTCTTCTCATAGAGCATCA
GGCACTGGTGGTAGGCATGGGTGATGCCGCTACACACATAGCACCTGGGAAGCCTTGTAGCTGAGGAGAC
CCTGCTGTCACTGGACAGCAGAACTGGGCAGAGAATCTGCTCCGATCGCTCAAGGGCATATAGGTTCTGG
AAGTTGGAGCTGTGTTTCCTCCACTACACGGGCTCCCTTGCCCATGGAGAAGAAACAGGAGACAGACCTC
CAGTGACACCCTCTCTCCATATCCTGGAGATGCCATTGTGCCCTTTGTACCCTCACTTAGATTTCTCTTT
TCTTTGATGGAATTGAACCCTTACCTCTCTTCCACAGTCATCTTCATTTCTGAGACCCATGGCCCCATTT
TTTCTGGCCACACTCGGATTTGGCTAGCTTATTGCCTATCCTTCTTCCAGAGTCAGGTAATGTCACATAG
CTGAAGGGTGACCCAGGAAAATTAGATAAAGGTCCAGGGATTGAGCCAACAATATGCCTCTTGGCTGCCA
AATATTAGAATATGCAAAGCTTCTGATAGGGTCACACTGGAGTGCGGCAAAGTCTTGCAGATGAAGAAGA
CTGAAGAGTTTGTCTGTGTCCATGCTTTGTCCAAACCTTCTGGCCCACTCACAGTGTGGCAGTGATGGAG
CCAGATGTGATCTTCCCTGTTTTGTTATCTAGGGAGTAGGACAGATGTAGCAATGCGTGAGGGGAATAGG
ATGATTTTATTCTCAAGTGTTAGAATATCTGCTTGTAAACTCTTATCACACCTGGTAGACTCCCAGAGCC
CTGCCCTGATTAGCCAGGAATGGTTGAGATCCAACCGCTATTCCCCAAGACAGTAACATTTCTCTAGACT
CTGACCTACTTTCCTAGCAAAGGCCACAGTACCATCCCCCATGCCCTCTTAACTGGCAGTCTAGTGCACA
CAGTGATGTCTGCCTAGTGGTATATTGTCTACAGACACTGTTTTCATTTATGTGTGTCCAGTCTGTTTCC
AAGTGTGCTGCTTTTAGAACTGGGCTGTGTGGTTTGTCTAACCAAAGAGTATTTCTTTGTTAACATATAC
TTCTTACTTATTTTTCATAACAGAAAGTACAGATAAACCAAAGGAAGAAAATGAACTCCCCTGTGGTTTA
TCACCCAGAGAGACTAATGTTTTAAAAACTGAGTGCACAGCTTTGTGTGCACAAAGGTATACATGATTTC
TCTTACACAAACGGGAGTATCACACATACACATGAATGTGTGTTTGTGTGCATGTATTTTTATACTGCTT
TTTACTTTCCATTAGTCTTTGACATAAATTTTATTTTATTTTTATTTTGTTTTCACTTGTATTTTTATTT
GTTTTTGTATTCATATACATATCTCATATGTATATGTGCATAGGTAGTTTGCTTGCACATATGCGCATGC
AGCACATATGTACTGTGCTTGTGGAGGCAATAATGGAATGAAAAATCCCCTGGGACTGGAGTTATAGGCT
GCTGTGGACTGCCATTTAGGTTCTGGGAATTAAATCCTGCTCCTCTAGAAAAATAGCCAGTGCTCTTAAC
TGCTGAGCCACCTCTCCAGTCCTTGAAATATATTCTAAAAGAGTAAGGAAATTAAACAAACAAACAAACA
AAACCAGTGTCCTTCACATGGTAGCTTAGTTCCCTATCACTTGTACTGTTACATACCCAAGCTCACATTT
ATATAGTATTATATATCATTTAAATGGTATCAAATTACAGTTATCTTATATTTTTGCATATATACAGAAT
AACTTCAGTGACCTTGACATTCTGAAAATCCTAAGGTTTCCTCTAAATTCTTCAGGAACAATGAAGTTCA
TTGGATTTAGGTTTCATGTTTAGATTATCCCAGCTGTGTGGGGGTTAGTAATTCATAGACGATAAACCTG
ATAATGAATCCCAAGTGTTTTCAGTAGAAAACAAACAAACAAAAACCCCACACTGCGTTCTGCAATTCTG
CACTGCGATGCTGGCATAAAAGGGAACCGGAGCTCTTCTGACACACTCTCCCAGCATTCAGTGTGCACGG
CCCATTTCTGAGAAGTTTAATCACTTTTGAAATTAGAGTAAGTATCAGGTTTCCAAGAAACCTAGTAGCG
CAATAAACCCCATAGTTAAAAATGAAAGAAATAATGGTTATTAAAAATAATAAAATCAGCACAAAAACAA
AAAGGAAAAGAAAATGCACCAACTCTATTACTTAGATAGGTAACAGTTGCTGGCTGAACATGATTCAGTA
TTTGCGTTCATGTGTCCTAAGTGGTGGCAGAGCGGGGAGAGGCCGTGGCTATCAGGTGAACCTTTAGTGG
CACCTGTACTTAGCCACTCCATTTAGACCACATTCCGTAAGAATGCCATAATTGAAAACAAAAATGTACA
TGTGAGAGTTCTAGGGACCTCGATTCCATGTCACTTTAGACCCTCCCTAAACTCTGCACATAACTGGTCC
TCTGTCGCTGCCCCGAGGCAGGTTCTGCCACCCAGGAGATCACCTGCTTTGCTCCATCTTCACCTCTTCT
GTGTCTGAGGACACAAGACTGGAGACTGGCCCAGAAGCCCCGGATTTCTGAGTCACCTCCCATATTCATG
AAGTATTTTATCAAATAGGGCCTTTCACAGTCTGAAGCTGCCTAACGCTCTTCAGCTCTTAAAACGAAAC
TGATCCTGATGCGGATTTGTGGAGCAGCCTGAGGTGTGAACAGCCCCCATCCCACACCGTCGAAACCTAC
TGATGTGGGGAGAGCAGATTTGATTGATTGCTTTCTGGGATGCTAGATGCACTCAAGCCTCAGTCCAACA
CACATGGGACCAAATCTAAGATGCTGCAGGGTGGGCAGGCAGCAGAGCTGGGGACAGCCTCTGTCATCCC
GCCTCCTGTAGCCACAGCTCTCTAATCCCACTCTCTCCTCTCCCAAACCACATCCCAGAGGCATCCCAGT
CCCAGCCTGCTCTCTGGCCTCCCGCAGGTAGACACATTGGCTGTTGGAGTTTTTTTCTCCTCATGGGACC
CTGTGTTAATAGCTTGATATAAATCATCAATCCAATTACTAGTTTCTCCCATTTTACAGATTAGGAGCAC
AAGACTCAGGGAGTAAGTAACTTAGCAGTCAAGGACAAGCAGTGCCACATACCCAGTACATGGTACCAGA
TCTGAACCTCATCCCCCATGGCCTTGCTGTTTGGGGCACAGGGACAGTTGTAGACCAGCAAGGTCATGTG
AATTTGTTCAGCAGTACAGGCGTGTGACATGGTAGCTCAGCTCAGTAGAACAAATGGTAGAGAAGGGTGG
GGCTTGTGGAGGTACACTTAGCTGTAAAGACTTTATTATACAGAGCGGTCAGATTGTGTTCCTGGGGCCT
AGCTCCAGTGGCGTCCCCTTGCAGGGGAGCCAGCTGGAGTCCTTAGTCACTGACACTTCTGTCTTCTTTT
AGCTTCTGATGAAGTCACACTTGCTGGGAGTCCAGTGGCAGGGCGAGACGACACAGATGCAGTCAATAGC
CAGTCATCACCAGATGAGACCAAGACAAGTGCCTTTGCCAGTGACCCTGTGTTGTCTGCCTTCTGTGCTG
TGTTGTGAGGCGCGCCTTAATTAAGAATT
