>Addgene plasmid #105211 | Gucy1b2-IRES-tauGFP-ACNF TV | addgene partial sequence | sequence record 205973 | Addgene Partial NGS Result
TCAAGGGAGAAAATGAAGCCCTGGGATCCATTTCCTATATTCATGGCAGGAAAGAACATTGACTTGTAAA
AAAATGCAGAAGTTCAAAATGTGGTCCTTTCCATATCTTCCTCAGGACCCCTTTGAGAATAAATAATTAG
GAATGAAACACAAGCCTGGAGGTTTGGAAAATGCTTTGCAGTGATGGTTCATGGCCAATCTTCAGCTGAC
TTGGGCTGTGTTTGTTCTAGATGTCGGCTTTGCCGGTGGGTCTGTTTCTGTTTGCTTGCTCTCAGCTCCA
CCACTTCCCAACCCTTGCCTCTGGAGAGGTGCCCTGGGTCCACTTTCACAGGACACCCTGACTTTGGGCT
CCAGTGTGCCGTTTAACTGGTAGTGGGAGGAGAGAGAAGGAGGGGTTAGAGACCCAGACCCTGTGGTTTA
TGGTACCCCTATGACAGCTGTGCTGTGGAAGGCACTGGGCCAGCAGCGTGAAATGTAGCCATTTTCCCTT
CCCAGTCCTGGGAATTCTGGAAAGCAACAGAACGAAAGCCACATTTCCCAGGAGATCTTTTTCTGAAAAG
TAAAATGAAAAGAAAAACAAACAAACAAACAAAACAAAACAAACTGAAAACAGCCAAAGGGCAGATTTGG
GAAAGAATAGAGCCAAGGCCAAGTCCTGCCCAACACCCAGGTCCTGGACGTGGCGGGGGACATGTGCAGT
TGTGCTCAGGTCTTGACTTTGTGTGTCTCCCCCTATCACTTCCCACTTCATGTTCTGAGGCAAGATCTCT
CACTGAATCTGGAGTTTGCTGGTTTGGCTACACTGGTCAGGTACCCCTTCCAGCATCCACCTGTCTCAGC
TCCCAAACTGGAGTTACAGGCGTCCTGATTTCACATGGTCCCTATACCCACAACAAGAATTTTACCCACA
CTAAGTCTCTCCCCCAGTCCAACTTAACAGGCTTTGTGAGAATTCCATGAAGTTAAGATGACAACAGTGC
TCATGGTAGCAGTGGTTGGTAACACTATGTATGCATCAACTGCGCACCAGGCACTGGCCCTGCATGCAGA
TGTTGCTTGCACCCTAATTACTAGAGATAACCCTGTTTGACAGCCCATCTAGATTCATCTTGATGGACCA
GGAAATGGGAGCACGGCAGAGTTAACAGTCTGAGTCCGTACTGCTGGGAAACAGCCTGACTCTTGGTTAC
ACCAGAGAGAGAGAGAGAGAGAGGGAGAGAGAGGGAGAGAGAAGGAGAGAGAGAGAAAGAGAGAGAGGGC
AGTTTGGAGGAGTGGACCCAGGAGACATACAGAGTCACGTTGGAATCCCCACTCTATGTTGGAAGTGCCA
TCAAGTCAACAATGTTAGGGATAATCAGATAACCTGCCTTTTGGGGCATTTAAAAACTGATCCTAAGCCG
GGCGTGGTGGCGCATGCCTTTAATCCTAGCACTTGGGAGGCAGAGGCAGGCAGATTTCTGAGTTCGAGGC
CAGCCTGGTCTACAGAGTGAGTTCCAGGACAGCCAGGGCTACACAGAGAAACCCTGTCTCGAAAAACAAA
ACAAAACAAAACAAACAAACAAACAAACAAACAAAAAACTGATCCTAAGTGTGGCATCTCCCTGTTTAAG
TGAGGGGAAGGAAAGACAGCAGAATTCATAGCTCATTGCTGTCTCCATCTACTTTCCTTTGAAACTCTCT
AGCCATGTCTTGAGTGAAAGCCCTAGCTAGAACGACCACTCTGAGGACGTGGCATTACCTGGGAGACCAA
GACCAAATTGGTCATTTGGTGGGAAGCCTTTTCAGTTAAGTTTGGAAGGAGAAACACCAGAGCCCGGGAT
CTTGGATTATTTTGTTGCAAGCTTGTTTGGCTGGGGTCACAGTACAATATGCTACTTCATTGAACATTAT
ATTTAGAACTGTCAGAATTGTGCGACAGGTACCATAGTCCAGGCCAAAAACAAGGACAATTTTTGTTCCA
CATTTATTTTGATTTAAATAATCATTTCCAGCTGTAAAAGAAAGACAATCCTGTGATAGGTACCACCCTG
CAGCTGACATTTATTCTATTAAACACTGCTACAGACAATCTCCTGGTATTCGGAAGTGTTTGTTACTTTT
CTATTGCTATGTTACTTATGCTACTTCTGTTACTTCTATGAGGCAACTCATAGAAGGAAGGTTTTATTTG
TGCTTACAGTTCCAGAGAGCTCAGAGTCCATCACAGTGGGGAAGGTTGACCATTCTCATCCAAACCACCA
CACTTGGGAAGTTTGGCGAGCTGCTAAAGTGCTTGCTCACAGGGCCTCTAAAACCTCAAAATGCACCTTC
ACTTGTTCTGGAATCTTCTGTGAATTGAGGCCCTTGGACCCAAGTTAGATGTATTAACTCCTACTGGATC
GATTAGCTCATAGAACATCTATGCCCTGGCACACACCATCTGGTGGTCTGTCTCATGGCCAGCAGCAGAC
CTGGGCTGCCACTCAAATACGAGGCTTGCTCATGAGCAGTGAACACTTGGCTTGGTGGTGACTGTCGGTA
GAGCCCTTTTCAGAGTAGAGCATTCCAGGGAACTGCCCTCTACAACTACAGCTTTGCAGGCTCAGTTTAC
CCCATAACCCTGCCTTGCTCCTGCCCCTCCCCCTCCCTTGCCTCTGCCCCACCTAGCTTCTTCCATTTCA
GGGCACCTGGCCCAGGCACGGTCTATCCAGATGGTGGCAGATGGCTGGTCCTCAGACCAATGACTGGCAG
ACTCATTGGCGTCTAGCCATGGAGGGAGGCGACAGTTTCTAAATAAGTTGAGAAGAGGCCACTGCTTTCT
TTACCTTGGGAGCACAGACCTCAAGCCCAAGCTTGTAAAAGCCAGGACCCCAAGGTCCTGAATACCATGG
CAATCCTGGATGCTGGAGGCAATGCTTCTGGGCGCTGAGGAGGAGGGGTGTCTACAGCTTTCTCTTTCAG
TGGCTCTCTTCTTCCTTAGCTGATGCTTCCCGACACTTCCCTCAGTCTTGGTATCTTAGCCCTCTCCTAG
GCTAAGACTTTTTCATTCATCACAGATGCCTGGCTTCCCCGCCCCCCCACCCCCCAATCCCTTCTTAGTC
TTTCTTTCACTTTCAAGTTTTCATTGGCTCACAGTTGTGTGAGAAAGAAAGAGTGAGTGATTCACTGGGT
TGCCTGGCTGAGGGGTGAGATCACTGCTGCCCCTGCAGAGAGTGGGTGCTGTGTGCTAGCCTGGAGACTG
AAGAAAGCAAGCGGAGGACCGCTCTCCCCAGAAGACCATCTGGCTGAGACAGCCGAATGCTAATCTGTAG
CTTTCATTTCCTTTATTCCTCTTGGTTTGTTCTCTTCATCTGCAGCTGTACATTCAGACCCAGCCCCTGT
GAAGGCAAGCGCTCATTTGGGGAGCATGTTTATTTGCCCCCCCACCCCCCATGCTTCTTCTAGGTGTCGG
GAAGCCATTGTTATCAATGGTGGGTTCTATGTGGCTTTAATGTCAGTGCTGCACTTTCAGATGGAAATCA
GGCAATTATGTGCCACATAGAGAAACCTGACAGATGCAGAGGTTTTACACAGCTGGCCCTGTCTGTGGGA
CAAAGGCACCTGGTGCTCCCCCGAGGGATCATTACATAAGTAGAATATGTTTTGAGAGCACAGAAAAACT
CAAGAATAATTAACTGTGGGGTGAGCATTCATAGACTCTGGGGCTGTGTTAACTTCAAAATGTGATAATG
ATATGTCAACCAACTGGCTGAATCATTCTTTAAAGGTGGCTTGAGAGACTCTGTCTCCCAAAGAGAAACT
GCTCTGAGTTTCTGCATGGTGCAGTCCGAAAATTTTCAGAGGATTCTGAATTCTTTCCCCTCAGGGGTTC
AACTTGATGTGAGGTGAGGAGGAAATGACAGCAGTTCCATGTCTGCATTCAGTGGGGTCTAATGATGGCA
CTCTCTTAGATCTTAGTGGCCTATCTAAGCCATCAGCATCTACCCAGGAACTTGGGTTCACATATATAGC
AGGACCATTGTGGTACCCAGCTGAAGTCCTTTGAGCATTACACAGGTATGGTTTTTAGCCACACTGCGCA
GACAGGAAACTGAGGTACAGACCTAGGACTTGGCCTTCAGACCCACCCTACCCCAACTCTGATCTTAGCT
CTCAGCCATTGGCTAGAGCCGTCTCTGTGTTGGAAGCAGAGACTGTACTCCTGACACAGCAGCTCCAGTC
AGATATGTGCTGTCAAGAACAGAACAGGAGAGACCTAAAGAAAAGTTACAGTGTGATTTTTCACTGGAGA
CGTCCAGCTATTAAAAGAGACTGAAACATGAAGTCCCAGCTTTAAGTGTTCCAGCATACATTTATAGTTT
ACCACAGGCTACGGTGTCCCCAGGTCTAGTCAGGGCTCCTGTTGGCTGTGGAGCAAATACTTAGAGGTTT
TTTGACCCTTTGACTCCAGCAGACCCTGGAGTCTCCCCCAGATCCCTGAGCTGTGGTTTTAGATTATGCA
CAGCTGTGGCAGTTTAGAACAGAAAAATATAGGGGATTCTGTAACTCTCAGAAAAAATGATTCTAAAAAT
ACAATATTTGTATTTATCCTTTGAGAATTTCATACATGTATAAAATATGTCTTGGTCATATTCACCCCCC
ACTCTATCCCAAAAGTAATTTTTAAACTCAGCATATGATAAACAAATTAAGCAGGTTTACGCAGGGCTCT
TACTCCCTTTGCAAAGCTACAAATGCCAATTTTGAAAGACTGTGAAGCCCTGTTTTAGAGACATTGTATA
AATCTACCAAAACTGGACACATTAGGAACAAAACAGATTTGCAAGTGGTAAATAAACAGTATGCAGTCAT
AATCTCCCCGTCCTCATGTGTTTTCCTCTGTGCTAAGTAGAGAGACAGTGGAGGCCATTCAGAGCCTCAC
CATTGTCAGTGTCATTAGTGATGGGAAGCTGGACACTGCACGTGTACCTTTCCCATCTCGACTGAATGTG
CCCATCTCAAGGCATTATTGTACGATGCCAGCATCACCTGTTTTAAAATATTCTTAGTGTCTTACTAGGC
CTCAGGGATGATGCCCCTATATACTATAACTTGTTGGGCTCTCATTTGGGCAGGTATGTTGGTAAGACTT
TATGGGTGTGGCTTCTTATGTTACTAGGAAACACAGTCTCACAGAAAACTCCCTGTTCCTCTGGCTCTTA
CAGTCTTTCCACCCCAGCTTCTGCAGTGTTCCCTGAGCTGTAGGTGGGGAGTGTTTTATAGATGCATCCT
TTGCGATTTGGCTCCAGAATTCTGATTTATGGGGTTTTTTAGTGGGCTCCATCTGTTGCAAAGAGAAATG
TCCCTGATAAGGAGTATAGCAACACTAACTTACCTGTAAGTATACATATGTCTATAGATTGTTGTTTTGA
ATCATGCTGGTTTAGTAAATTAGTGGTTGTAGAGTTTCCTCCAAGAACCAAGATTTCGCTAGCACTGAGT
AGTTAGCTAGGTTACCACTACCAGGCATGGCTTCCCTCCTGTTGAGTGGGTCTTAAATCCAACTTAGAGA
GTTGTTGGTTACAACCAAGGTGTGTGTGCCACTACTGTATCCTTAGGGCTATTATTGTGGCATTCTAGCT
GGTTTTTTTGTGTTCCTTCCACCTTCTTCTGATTTACCTCCCAGCCTAGCTCCAGGTGGAGAATGACTCA
TTAGAGCACCCAACACCCTCCTCTGGCCTATGGCCCCACACACATGTACATCGACCACACATCCACATGT
GTAACATCCCCTTCCACACACCCAACACACAAAGTCTAACCATCTAGAAGTACAAGGTTAGAGAACTCAT
GGTGAGAGACCCCTAGCCAGTTTCTAGCTACTTTTGTAGTGGGGCCAACATGAAATACTCAGAAACAAAG
GGGGAGAGCCTCCAGAGGACTCTAGCCCAGCCAACATGGTTATAACCACACATAAATTCTACCTGGGAAC
TCCCAGCTAAGCCTAATCAGCCTACAGAGCGAGAAGAGAATTATGCACTGTGGTTCTAGCCACTGAATTT
AAGGTAGCAAATGATATAATTTAGACAACTTGAAGACATTTTTCTGACACATCAGGATTTAGCTCCTCAT
TAATGAACTCTGTAGACTGCAGTCTTGCATAATAACTTCAAGCAGTTTATATGAATAAACTTTTGCCACT
ACATACTGTGATGGGTCAATAGATCCCTGGAACTGGGATCACTATGAGAGGAAAAATACATTATGACTTG
GAATTATTTTTTTCCTCTGTTCAAGCCATCCACTTCCTTGTATGTTATGTGTTTATTTTATTAGGGTTAC
TATTAGGGTTATTATGAAGGTTGGTGACTTAGGTCAGCAGGTAAAGGCCCTGGGTGTCAAGTCTGATAAC
CTGAGTTTGATTTCCAGGGCCAACATAGTAGAAGGGGGGAACCAGTTTCCAAAAGTCCTCTGTGTCCACA
CACGAGCGCGCGCACGCAAACACACACTGAAACTGAAAATCAAACTAAAACATAAAACCAGGAAGAAAAA
TATCCCCAACCTTCAAAAAAAAAAAAAAAAAAAAAAAACCACACACACACACACACACACACACAAACAA
AACCAACCAACCAAACTAGACACACAAAAATATGGAGTCCATTTTGTATGGACATGGGACCTTCTCTAGA
ATGTGGTTGGTATTCAATGACACTCTGCAGAAGAAAATTGATTTTCTCTTTCAGTGGACGCCAGTGGATA
TC
